Addgene plasmid #66451: NPFF2-Tango
Purpose: Expression of G protein-coupled receptors for PRESTO-Tango: parallel receptorome expression and screening via transcriptional output, with transcriptional activation following arrestin translocation
Depositing lab: Bryan Roth. Depositing organization: University of North Carolina at Chapel Hill. Publication: PRESTO-Tango as an open-source resource for interrogation of the druggable human GPCRome. Kroeze WK, Sassano MF, Huang XP, Lansu K, McCorvy JD, Giguere PM, Sciaky N, Roth BL. Nat Struct Mol Biol. 2015 May;22(5):362-9. doi: 10.1038/nsmb.3014. Epub 2015 Apr 20. PubMed 25895059.
Backbone
  Vector backbone: empty Tango
  Backbone size w/o insert (bp): 6632
  Vector type: Mammalian Expression
  Selectable markers: Neomycin (select with G418)
Growth in bacteria
  Bacterial resistance: Ampicillin, 100 μg/mL
  Growth temperature: 37°C
  Growth strain: DH5alpha
  Copy number: High Copy
Gene/Insert
  Gene/Insert name: NPFF2
  Species: H. sapiens (human)
  Insert size (bp): 1566
  Entrez Gene: NPFFR2 (a.k.a. GPR74, HLWAR77, NPFF2, NPGPR)
  Promoter: CMV
  Tag / fusion protein: FLAG (N terminal on backbone)
  Cloning method: Restriction Enzyme; 5′ cloning site NotI (not destroyed); 3′ cloning site XhoI (unknown if destroyed)
  Sequencing primers: 5′ CMV-F; 3′ Tet-R
Terms and licenses: Academic/Nonprofit Terms; Industry Terms: Not Available to Industry
Depositor comments: Please note: Most of the PRESTO-Tango vectors do not contain the XhoI cut site downstream of the tTA sequence and instead carry an XbaI site. If you need to perform an XhoI digest we recommend sequencing with a forward primer at the C-terminus of tTA to determine which of the two sites is present. Suggested primer: 5-gagctccacttagacggcgagg-3. Original backbone was pcDNA3.1(+). These plasmids were generated as part of the Illuminating the Druggable Genome (IDG) program sponsored by the NIH Common Fund. The goal of this program is to identify, gather, and distribute information and resources for proteins that currently are not well-studied yet belong to commonly drug-targeted protein families: protein kinases, non-olfactory G-protein coupled receptors (GPCRs), and ion channels. The IDG program is designed to develop fundamental research tools for understudied proteins, elucidate their function, and disseminate the IDG-related resources and data to the greater scientific community.
How to cite: NPFF2-Tango was a gift from Bryan Roth (Addgene plasmid # 66451 ; http://n2t.net/addgene:66451 ; RRID:Addgene_66451)
