[The description below was written by a language model from this plasmid's Addgene catalogue record.]
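Description:
NPFF2-Tango is a mammalian expression plasmid from the PRESTO-Tango collection, a resource for screening the human G protein-coupled receptor repertoire through a transcriptional readout of arrestin recruitment. It is built on an "empty Tango" backbone derived from pcDNA3.1(+), is maintained at high copy in E. coli under ampicillin selection, and carries a neomycin resistance marker that allows G418 selection of transfected mammalian cells.

The insert is the human neuropeptide FF receptor 2 coding sequence (NPFFR2, also known as GPR74), about 1.6 kb, cloned by restriction enzymes between a retained NotI site at the 5′ end and a 3′ site recorded as XhoI. It is expressed from the CMV promoter with an N-terminal FLAG tag supplied by the backbone, which can be used to detect the receptor. The depositor's notes refer to a tTA sequence downstream of the receptor, consistent with the Tango design, in which the receptor is fused at its C terminus to the tTA transcriptional activator. In that assay, ligand-driven arrestin translocation to the receptor leads to release of tTA and activation of a tTA-responsive reporter in the host cells. The record does not itemise the other elements of the fusion, such as any linker or protease cleavage site, and no feature table is provided.

The depositor cautions that most PRESTO-Tango vectors carry an XbaI site rather than XhoI downstream of tTA, so the identity of the 3′ site in this plasmid should be confirmed by sequencing before digests are planned. The plasmid was produced under an NIH programme that develops tools for understudied druggable proteins, and it is typically used to profile compounds for agonist activity at NPFF2.
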