>Addgene plasmid #66451 | NPFF2-Tango | depositor partial sequence | sequence record 113515 | empty Tango
GACGGATCGGGAGATCTCCCGATCCCCTATGGTGCACTCTCAGTACAATCTGCTCTGATGCCGCATAGTT
AAGCCAGTATCTGCTCCCTGCTTGTGTGTTGGAGGTCGCTGAGTAGTGCGCGAGCAAAATTTAAGCTACA
ACAAGGCAAGGCTTGACCGACAATTGCATGAAGAATCTGCTTAGGGTTAGGCGTTTTGCGCTGCTTCGCG
ATGTACGGGCCAGATATACGCGTTGACATTGATTATTGACTAGTTATTAATAGTAATCAATTACGGGGTC
ATTAGTTCATAGCCCATATATGGAGTTCCGCGTTACATAACTTACGGTAAATGGCCCGCCTGGCTGACCG
CCCAACGACCCCCGCCCATTGACGTCAATAATGACGTATGTTCCCATAGTAACGCCAATAGGGACTTTCC
ATTGACGTCAATGGGTGGAGTATTTACGGTAAACTGCCCACTTGGCAGTACATCAAGTGTATCATATGCC
AAGTACGCCCCCTATTGACGTCAATGACGGTAAATGGCCCGCCTGGCATTATGCCCAGTACATGACCTTA
TGGGACTTTCCTACTTGGCAGTACATCTACGTATTAGTCATCGCTATTACCATGGTGATGCGGTTTTGGC
AGTACATCAATGGGCGTGGATAGCGGTTTGACTCACGGGGATTTCCAAGTCTCCACCCCATTGACGTCAA
TGGGAGTTTGTTTTGGCACCAAAATCAACGGGACTTTCCAAAATGTCGTAACAACTCCGCCCCATTGACG
CAAATGGGCGGTAGGCGTGTACGGTGGGAGGTCTATATAAGCAGAGCTCTCTGGCTAACTAGAGAACCCA
CTGCTTACTGGCTTATCGAAATTAATACGACTCACTATAGGGAGACCCAAGCTGGCTAGCGTTTAAACTT
AAGCTTGGTACCGAGCTCGGATCCACTAGTCCAGTGTGGTGGAATTCTGCAGATATCCAGCACAGTGGCG
GCCGCGCCACCATGAAGACGATCATCGCCCTGAGCTACATCTTCTGCCTGGTATTCGCCGACTACAAGGA
CGATGATGACGCCAGCATCGATACCGGTGGACGCACCCCACCCAGCCTGGGTCCCCAAGATGAGTCCTGC
ACCACCGCCAGCTCCTCCCTGGCCAAGGACACTTCATCGACCGGTGAGAACCTGTACTTCCAGCTAAGAT
TAGATAAAAGTAAAGTGATTAACAGCGCATTAGAGCTGCTTAATGAGGTCGGAATCGAAGGTTTAACAAC
CCGTAAACTCGCCCAGAAGCTAGGTGTAGAGCAGCCTACATTGTATTGGCATGTAAAAAATAAGCGGGCT
TTGCTCGACGCCTTAGCCATTGAGATGTTAGATAGGCACCATACTCACTTTTGCCCTTTAGAAGGGGAAA
GCTGGCAAGATTTTTTACGTAATAACGCTAAAAGTTTTAGATGTGCTTTACTAAGTCATCGCGATGGAGC
AAAAGTACATTTAGGTACACGGCCTACAGAAAAACAGTATGAAACTCTCGAAAATCAATTAGCCTTTTTA
TGCCAACAAGGTTTTTCACTAGAGAATGCATTATATGCACTCAGCGCTGTGGGGCATTTTACTTTAGGTT
GCGTATTGGAAGATCAAGAGCATCAAGTCGCTAAAGAAGAAAGGGAAACACCTACTACTGATAGTATGCC
GCCATTATTACGACAAGCTATCGAATTATTTGATCACCAAGGTGCAGAGCCAGCCTTCTTATTCGGCCTT
GAATTGATCATATGCGGATTAGAAAAACAACTTAAATGTGAAAGTGGGTCCGCGTACAGCCGCGCGCGTA
CGAAAAACAATTACGGGTCTACCATCGAGGGCCTGCTCGATCTCCCGGACGACGACGCCCCCGAAGAGGC
GGGGCTGGCGGCTCCGCGCCTGTCCTTTCTCCCCGCGGGACACACGCGCAGACTGTCGACGGCCCCCCCG
ACCGATGTCAGCCTGGGGGACGAGCTCCACTTAGACGGCGAGGACGTGGCGATGGCGCATGCCGACGCGC
TAGACGATTTCGATCTGGACATGTTGGGGGACGGGGATTCCCCGGGTCCGGGATTTACCCCCCACGACTC
CGCCCCCTACGGCGCTCTGGATATGGCCGACTTCGAGTTTGAGCAGATGTTTACCGATGCCCTTGGAATT
GACGAGTACGGTGGGTAGCTCGAGTCTAGAGGGCCCGTTTAAACCCGCTGATCAGCCTCGACTGTGCCTT
CTAGTTGCCAGCCATCTGTTGTTTGCCCCTCCCCCGTGCCTTCCTTGACCCTGGAAGGTGCCACTCCCAC
TGTCCTTTCCTAATAAAATGAGGAAATTGCATCGCATTGTCTGAGTAGGTGTCATTCTATTCTGGGGGGT
GGGGTGGGGCAGGACAGCAAGGGGGAGGATTGGGAAGACAATAGCAGGCATGCTGGGGATGCGGTGGGCT
CTATGGCTTCTGAGGCGGAAAGAACCAGCTGGGGCTCTAGGGGGTATCCCC
[124 nt withheld, positions 2502-2625]
C
[91 nt withheld, positions 2627-2717]
A
[49 nt withheld, positions 2719-2767]
CCTTTGACGTTGGAGTCCACGTTCTTT
[37 nt withheld, positions 2795-2831]
ACCCTATCTCGGTCTATTCTTTTGATTTATAAGGGATTTTGCCGATTTCGGCCTATTGGTTAAAAAATGA
GCTGATTTAACAAAAATTTAACGCGAATTAATTCTGTGGAATGTGTGTCAGTTAGGGTGTGGAAAGTCCC
CAGGCTCCCCAGCAGGCAGAAGTATGCAAAGCATGCATCTCAATTAGTCAGCAACCAGGTGTGGAAAGTC
CCCAGGCTCCCCAGCAGGCAGAAGTATGCAAAGCATGCATCTCAATTAGTCAGCAACCATAGTCCCGCCC
CTAACTCCGCCCATCCCGCCCCTAACTCCGCCCAGTTCCGCCCATTCTCCGCCCCATGGCTGACTAATTT
TTTTTATTTATGCAGAGGCCGAGGCCGCCTCTGCCTCTGAGCTATTCCAGAAGTAGTGAGGAGGCTTTTT
TGGAGGCCTAGGCTTTTGCAAAAAGCTCCCGGGAGCTTGTATATCCATTTTCGGATCTGATCAAGAGACA
GGATGAGGATCGTTTCGCATGATTGAACAAGATGGATTGCACGCAGGTTCTCCGGCCGCTTGGGTGGAGA
GGCTATTCGGCTATGACTGGGCACAACAGACAATCGGCTGCTCTGATGCCGCCGTGTTCCGGCTGTCAGC
GCAGGGGCGCCCGGTTCTTTTTGTCAAGACCGACCTGTCCGGTGCCCTGAATGAACTGCAGGACGAGGCA
GCGCGGCTATCGTGGCTGGCCACGACGGGCGTTCCTTGCGCAGCTGTGCTCGACGTTGTCACTGAAGCGG
GAAGGGACTGGCTGCTATTGGGCGAAGTGCCGGGGCAGGATCTCCTGTCATCTCACCTTGCTCCTGCCGA
GAAAGTATCCATCATGGCTGATGCAATGCGGCGGCTGCATACGCTTGATCCGGCTACCTGCCCATTCGAC
CACCAAGCGAAACATCGCATCGAGCGAGCACGTACTCGGATGGAAGCCGGTCTTGTCGATCAGGATGATC
TGGACGAAGAGCATCAGGGGCTCGCGCCAGCCGAACTGTTCGCCAGGCTCAAGGCGCGCATGCCCGACGG
CGAGGATCTCGTCGTGACCCATGGCGATGCCTGCTTGCCGAATATCATGGTGGAAAATGGCCGCTTTTCT
GGATTCATCGACTGTGGCCGGCTGGGTGTGGCGGACCGCTATCAGGACATAGCGTTGGCTACCCGTGATA
TTGCTGAAGAGCTTGGCGGCGAATGGGCTGACCGCTTCCTCGTGCTTTACGGTATCGCCGCTCCCGATTC
GCAGCGCATCGCCTTCTATCGCCTTCTTGACGAGTTCTTCTGAGCGGGACTCTGGGGTTCGAAATGACCG
ACCAAGCGACGCCCAACCTGCCATCACGAGATTTCGATTCCACCGCCGCCTTCTATGAAAGGTTGGGCTT
CGGAATCGTTTTCCGGGACGCCGGCTGGATGATCCTCCAGCGCGGGGATCTCATGCTGGAGTTCTTCGCC
CACCCCAACTTGTTTATTGCAGCTTATAATGGTTACAAATAAAGCAATAGCATCACAAATTTCACAAATA
AAGCATTTTTTTCACTGCATTCTAGTTGTGGTTTGTCCAAACTCATCAATGTATCTTATCATGTCTGTAT
ACCGTCGACCTCTAGCTAGAGCTTGGCGTAATCATGGTCATAGCTGTTTCCTGTGTGAAATTGTTATCCG
CTCACAATTCCACACAACATACGAGCCGGAAGCATAAAGTGTAAAGCCTGGGGTGCCTAATGAGTGAGCT
AACTCACATTAATTGCGTTGCGCTCACTGCCCGCTTTCCAGTCGGGAAACCTGTCGTGCCAGCTGCATTA
ATGAATCGGCCAACGCGCGGGGAGAGGCGGTTTGCGTATTGGGCGCTCTTCCGCTTCCTCGCTCACTGAC
TCGCTGCGCTCGGTCGTTCGGCTGCGGCGAGCGGTATCAGCTCACTCAAAGGCGGTAATACGGTTATCCA
CAGAATCAGGGGATAACGCAGGAAAGAACATGTGAGCAAAAGGCCAGCAAAAGGCCAGGAACCGTAAAAA
GGCCGCGTTGCTGGCGTTTTTCCATAGGCTCCGCCCCCCTGACGAGCATCACAAAAATCGACGCTCAAGT
CAGAGGTGGCGAAACCCGACAGGACTATAAAGATACCAGGCGTTTCCCCCTGGAAGCTCCCTCGTGCGCT
CTCCTGTTCCGACCCTGCCGCTTACCGGATACCTGTCCGCCTTTCTCCCTTCGGGAAGCGTGGCGCTTTC
TCATAGCTCACGCTGTAGGTATCTCAGTTCGGTGTAGGTCGTTCGCTCCAAGCTGGGCTGTGTGCACGAA
CCCCCCGTTCAGCCCGACCGCTGCGCCTTATCCGGTAACTATCGTCTTGAGTCCAACCCGGTAAGACACG
ACTTATCGCCACTGGCAGCAGCCACTGGTAACAGGATTAGCAGAGCGAGGTATGTAGGCGGTGCTACAGA
GTTCTTGAAGTGGTGGCCTAACTACGGCTACACTAGAAGAACAGTATTTGGTATCTGCGCTCTGCTGAAG
CCAGTTACCTTCGGAAAAAGAGTTGGTAGCTCTTGATCCGGCAAACAAACCACCGCTGGTAGCGGTTTTT
TTGTTTGCAAGCAGCAGATTACGCGCAGAAAAAAAGGATCTCAAGAAGATCCTTTGATCTTTTCTACGGG
GTCTGACGCTCAGTGGAACGAAAACTCACGTTAAGGGATTTTGGTCATGAGATTATCAAAAAGGATCTTC
ACCTAGATCCTTTTAAATTAAAAATGAAGTTTTAAATCAATCTAAAGTATATATGAGTAAACTTGGTCTG
ACAGTTACCAATGCTTAATCAGTGAGGCACCTATCTCAGCGATCTGTCTATTTCGTTCATCCATAGTTGC
CTGACTCCCCGTCGTGTAGATAACTACGATACGGGAGGGCTTACCATCTGGCCCCAGTGCTGCAATGATA
CCGCGAGACCCACGCTCACCGGCTCCAGATTTATCAGCAATAAACCAGCCAGCCGGAAGGGCCGAGCGCA
GAAGTGGTCCTGCAACTTTATCCGCCTCCATCCAGTCTATTAATTGTTGCCGGGAAGCTAGAGTAAGTAG
TTCGCCAGTTAATAGTTTGCGCAACGTTGTTGCCATTGCTACAGGCATCGTGGTGTCACGCTCGTCGTTT
GGTATGGCTTCATTCAGCTCCGGTTCCCAACGATCAAGGCGAGTTACATGATCCCCCATGTTGTGCAAAA
AAGCGGTTAGCTCCTTCGGTCCTCCGATCGTTGTCAGAAGTAAGTTGGCCGCAGTGTTATCACTCATGGT
TATGGCAGCACTGCATAATTCTCTTACTGTCATGCCATCCGTAAGATGCTTTTCTGTGACTGGTGAGTAC
TCAACCAAGTCATTCTGAGAATAGTGTATGCGGCGACCGAGTTGCTCTTGCCCGGCGTCAATACGGGATA
ATACCGCGCCACATAGCAGAACTTTAAAAGTGCTCATCATTGGAAAACGTTCTTCGGGGCGAAAACTCTC
AAGGATCTTACCGCTGTTGAGATCCAGTTCGATGTAACCCACTCGTGCACCCAACTGATCTTCAGCATCT
TTTACTTTCACCAGCGTTTCTGGGTGAGCAAAAACAGGAAGGCAAAATGCCGCAAAAAAGGGAATAAGGG
CGACACGGAAATGTTGAATACTCATACTCTTCCTTTTTCAATATTATTGAAGCATTTATCAGGGTTATTG
TCTCATGAGCGGATACATATTTGAATGTATTTAGAAAAATAAACAAATAGGGGTTCCGCGCACATTTCCC
CGAAAAGTGCCACCTGACGTC
