>Addgene plasmid #66451 | NPFF2-Tango | depositor partial sequence | sequence record 113516 | NPFF2
ATGAATAGTTTCTTTGGCACACCCGCTGCGTCATGGTGCCTGCTTGAGTCTGACGTTTCCAGTGCTCCTG
ATAAGGAGGCCGGGAGAGAGCGCAGGGCCCTTAGTGTGCAACAGAGAGGTGGACCAGCATGGAGTGGTTC
ACTTGAGTGGTCCAGGCAGAGCGCTGGCGATAGGCGACGCCTGGGGCTGTCCCGACAAACGGCGAAGAGC
TCCTGGTCCAGAAGCAGGGACAGAACATGTTGTTGCCGGCGGGCCTGGTGGATTCTCGTTCCTGCTGCTG
ATAGGGCCAGACGAGAAAGATTTATT
[1260 nt withheld, positions 307-1566]
