>Addgene plasmid #66451 | NPFF2-Tango | addgene partial sequence | sequence record 120299 | CMV-F 5'-CGCAAATGGGCGGTAGGCGTG-3'
GCTCTCTGGCTAACTAGAGAACCCACTGCTTACTGGCTTATCGAAATTAATACGACTCACTATAGGGAGA
CCCAAGCTGGCTAGCGTTTAAACTTAAGCTTGGTACCGAGCTCGGATCCACTAGTCCAGTGTGGTGGAAT
TCTGCAGATATCCAGCACAGTGGCGGCCGCGCCACCATGAAGACGATCATCGCCCTGAGCTACATCTTCT
GCCTGGTATTCGCCGACTACAAGGACGATGATGACGCCAGCATCGATATGAATAGTTTCTTTGGCACACC
CGCTGCGTCATGGTGCCTGCTTGAGTCTGACGTTTCCAGTGCTCCTGATAAGGAGGCCGGGAGAGAGCGC
AGGGCCCTTAGTGTGCAACAGAGAGGTGGACCAGCATGGAGTGGTTCACTTGAGTGGTCCAGGCAGAGCG
CTGGCGATAGGCGACGCCTGGGGCTGTCCCGACAAACGGCGAAGAGCTCCTGGTCCAGAAGCAGGGACAG
AACATGTTGTTGCCGGCGGGCCTGGTGGATTCTCGTTCCTGCTGCTGATAGGGCCAGACGAGAAAGATTT
ATT
[347 nt withheld, positions 564-910]
