>Addgene plasmid #66451 | NPFF2-Tango | addgene partial sequence | sequence record 120300 | Tet-R 5'-GGCGAGTTTACGGGTTGTTA-3'
GCTCTAATGCGCTGTTAATCACTTTACTTTTATCTAATCTTAGCTGGAAGTACAGGTTCTCACCGGTCGA
TGAAGTGTCCTTGGCCAGGGAGGAGCTGGCGGTGGTGCAGGACTCATCTTGGGGACCCAGGCTGGGTGGG
GTGCGTCCACCGGTATCGAT
[839 nt withheld, positions 161-999]
